>Addgene plasmid #91663 | pPN017 | addgene full sequence | sequence record 180378 | Addgene NGS Result
GAGGGCCTATTTCCCATGATTCCTTCATATTTGCATATACGATACAAGGCTGTTAGAGAGATAATTGGAA
TTAATTTGACTGTAAACACAAAGATATTAGTACAAAATACGTGACGTAGAAAGTAATAATTTCTTGGGTA
GTTTGCAGTTTTAAAATTATGTTTTAAAATGGACTATCATATGCTTACCGTAACTTGAAAGTATTTCGAT
TTCTTGGCTTTATATATCTTGTGGAAAGGACGAAACACCGGCGTTGTTCAATAGCAGCAAGTTTTAGAGC
TAGAAATAGCAAGTTAAAATAAGGCTAGTCCGTTATCAACTTGAAAAAGTGGCACCGAGTCGGTGCTTTT
TTAAGCTTGGCGTAATCATGGTCATAGCTGTTTCCTGTGTGAAATTGTTATCCGCTCACAATTCCACACA
ACATACGAGCCGGAAGCATAAAGTGTAAAGCCTGGGGTGCCTAATGAGTGAGCTAACTCACATTAATTGC
GTTGCGCTCACTGCCCGCTTTCCAGTCGGGAAACCTGTCGTGCCAGCTGCATTAATGAATCGGCCAACGC
GCGGGGAGAGGCGGTTTGCGTATTGGGCGCTCTTCCGCTTCCTCGCTCACTGACTCGCTGCGCTCGGTCG
TTCGGCTGCGGCGAGCGGTATCAGCTCACTCAAAGGCGGTAATACGGTTATCCACAGAATCAGGGGATAA
CGCAGGAAAGAACATGTGAGCAAAAGGCCAGCAAAAGGCCAGGAACCGTAAAAAGGCCGCGTTGCTGGCG
TTTTTCCATAGGCTCCGCCCCCCTGACGAGCATCACAAAAATCGACGCTCAAGTCAGAGGTGGCGAAACC
CGACAGGACTATAAAGATACCAGGCGTTTCCCCCTGGAAGCTCCCTCGTGCGCTCTCCTGTTCCGACCCT
GCCGCTTACCGGATACCTGTCCGCCTTTCTCCCTTCGGGAAGCGTGGCGCTTTCTCATAGCTCACGCTGT
AGGTATCTCAGTTCGGTGTAGGTCGTTCGCTCCAAGCTGGGCTGTGTGCACGAACCCCCCGTTCAGCCCG
ACCGCTGCGCCTTATCCGGTAACTATCGTCTTGAGTCCAACCCGGTAAGACACGACTTATCGCCACTGGC
AGCAGCCACTGGTAACAGGATTAGCAGAGCGAGGTATGTAGGCGGTGCTACAGAGTTCTTGAAGTGGTGG
CCTAACTACGGCTACACTAGAAGAACAGTATTTGGTATCTGCGCTCTGCTGAAGCCAGTTACCTTCGGAA
AAAGAGTTGGTAGCTCTTGATCCGGCAAACAAACCACCGCTGGTAGCGGTGGTTTTTTTGTTTGCAAGCA
GCAGATTACGCGCAGAAAAAAAGGATCTCAAGAAGATCCTTTGATCTTTTCTACGGGGTCTGACGCTCAG
TGGAACGAAAACTCACGTTAAGGGATTTTGGTCATGAGATTATCAAAAAGGATCTTCACCTAGATCCTTT
TAAATTAAAAATGAAGTTTTAAATCAATCTAAAGTATATATGAGTAAACTTGGTCTGACAGTTACCAATG
CTTAATCAGTGAGGCACCTATCTCAGCGATCTGTCTATTTCGTTCATCCATAGTTGCCTGACTCCCCGTC
GTGTAGATAACTACGATACGGGAGGGCTTACCATCTGGCCCCAGTGCTGCAATGATACCGCGAGACCCAC
GCTCACCGGCTCCAGATTTATCAGCAATAAACCAGCCAGCCGGAAGGGCCGAGCGCAGAAGTGGTCCTGC
AACTTTATCCGCCTCCATCCAGTCTATTAATTGTTGCCGGGAAGCTAGAGTAAGTAGTTCGCCAGTTAAT
AGTTTGCGCAACGTTGTTGCCATTGCTACAGGCATCGTGGTGTCACGCTCGTCGTTTGGTATGGCTTCAT
TCAGCTCCGGTTCCCAACGATCAAGGCGAGTTACATGATCCCCCATGTTGTGCAAAAAAGCGGTTAGCTC
CTTCGGTCCTCCGATCGTTGTCAGAAGTAAGTTGGCCGCAGTGTTATCACTCATGGTTATGGCAGCACTG
CATAATTCTCTTACTGTCATGCCATCCGTAAGATGCTTTTCTGTGACTGGTGAGTACTCAACCAAGTCAT
TCTGAGAATAGTGTATGCGGCGACCGAGTTGCTCTTGCCCGGCGTCAATACGGGATAATACCGCGCCACA
TAGCAGAACTTTAAAAGTGCTCATCATTGGAAAACGTTCTTCGGGGCGAAAACTCTCAAGGATCTTACCG
CTGTTGAGATCCAGTTCGATGTAACCCACTCGTGCACCCAACTGATCTTCAGCATCTTTTACTTTCACCA
GCGTTTCTGGGTGAGCAAAAACAGGAAGGCAAAATGCCGCAAAAAAGGGAATAAGGGCGACACGGAAATG
TTGAATACTCATACTCTTCCTTTTTCAATATTATTGAAGCATTTATCAGGGTTATTGTCTCATGAGCGGA
TACATATTTGAATGTATTTAGAAAAATAAACAAATAGGGGTTCCGCGCACATTTCCCCGAAAAGTGCCAC
CTGACGTCTAAGAAACCATTATTATCATGACATTAACCTATAAAAATAGGCGTATCACGAGGCCCTTTCG
TCTCGCGCGTTTCGGTGATGACGGTGAAAACCTCTGACACATGCAGCTCCCGGAGACGGTCACAGCTTGT
CTGTAAGCGGATGCCGGGAGCAGACAAGCCCGTCAGGGCGCGTCAGCGGGTGTTGGCGGGTGTCGGGGCT
GGCTTAACTATGCGGCATCAGAGCAGATTGTACTGAGAGTGCACCATATGCGGTGTGAAATACCGCACAG
ATGCGTAAGGAGAAAATACCGCATCAGGCGCCATTCGCCATTCAGGCTGCGCAACTGTTGGGAAGGGCGA
TCGGTGCGGGCCTCTTCGCTATTACGCCAGCTGGCGAAAGGGGGATGTGCTGCAAGGCGATTAAGTTGGG
TAACGCCAGGGTTTTCCCAGTCACGACGTTGTAAAACGACGGCCAGTGAATTCGAGCTCGGTACCCGGGG
ATCCGTTAATTAA
Features (pLannotate 1.2.2; 13 found; start..end, strand, type, name):
      1..241     +  promoter       U6 promoter: RNA polymerase III promoter for human U6 snRNA
    271..346     +  misc_RNA       gRNA scaffold: guide RNA scaffold for the Streptococcus pyogenes CRISPR/Cas9 system
    395..411     -  protein_bind   lac operator: The lac repressor binds to the lac operator to inhibit transcription in E. coli. This inhibition can be relieved by adding lactose or isopropyl-β-D-thiogalactopyranoside (IPTG). lac repressor encoded by lacI
    419..449     -  promoter       lac promoter: promoter for the E. coli lac operon
    464..485     -  protein_bind   CAP binding site: CAP binding activates transcription in the presence of cAMP. E. coli catabolite activator protein
    498..590     -  CDS            lacI (fragment): lac repressor; lacI; The lac repressor binds to the lac operator to inhibit transcription in E. coli. This inhibition can be relieved by adding lactose or isopropyl-β-D-thiogalactopyranoside (IPTG).
    773..1361    -  rep_origin     ori: high-copy-number ColE1/pMB1/pBR322/pUC origin of replication
   1532..2392    -  CDS            AmpR: β-lactamase; bla; confers resistance to ampicillin, carbenicillin, and related antibiotics
   2393..2497    -  promoter       AmpR promoter: bla
   2592..2627    +  CDS            rop (fragment): Rop protein, which maintains plasmids at low copy number; rop
   2729..2828    +  misc_feature   bom (fragment): basis of mobility region from pBR322
   2834..2991    -  CDS            lacZα (fragment): LacZα fragment of β-galactosidase; lacZ fragment
   2988..3014    +  misc_feature   MCS (fragment): pUC18/19 multiple cloning site
