[The description below was written by a language model from this plasmid's Addgene catalogue record and pLannotate feature annotations shown in this document.]
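Description:
pPN017 is a small (about 3.0 kb) pUC19-derived CRISPR guide RNA expression plasmid that carries a single sgRNA directed against human SCN2A, the gene encoding the voltage-gated sodium channel Nav1.2. It is propagated in E. coli as a high-copy plasmid through the ColE1/pUC-type origin of replication and is selected with ampicillin via the β-lactamase (AmpR) gene and its native promoter. The remaining annotated elements (lac promoter and operator, CAP binding site, partial lacZα and multiple cloning site, and short lacI, rop and bom fragments) are leftovers of the pUC19 backbone and have no role in guide expression.

The functional cassette consists of the human U6 promoter, an RNA polymerase III promoter suited to producing short, uncapped transcripts, followed by the SCN2A-specific spacer and the Streptococcus pyogenes Cas9 guide RNA scaffold. The spacer was inserted as a roughly 21 bp fragment between two BbsI sites, which were destroyed in the process, as is typical of type IIS guide cloning; it sits in the short unannotated gap between the U6 promoter and the scaffold in the feature table. The plasmid encodes no Cas9 and carries no mammalian selection marker or reporter, so the nuclease must be supplied separately, for example from a co-delivered construct.

According to the record, the plasmid is intended to express the SCN2A-targeting sgRNA and comes from a study describing a scaled CRISPR editing workflow in human pluripotent stem cells for modelling genes linked to psychiatric disease.
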