Addgene plasmid #91663: pPN017
Purpose: Express sgRNA targeting human SCN2A
Depositing lab: Lindy Barrett. Depositing organization: Broad Institute. Publication: A Scaled Framework for CRISPR Editing of Human Pluripotent Stem Cells to Study Psychiatric Disease. Hazelbaker DZ, Beccard A, Bara AM, Dabkowski N, Messana A, Mazzucato P, Lam D, Manning D, Eggan K, Barrett LE. Stem Cell Reports. 2017 Oct 10;9(4):1315-1327. doi: 10.1016/j.stemcr.2017.09.006. PubMed 29020615.
Backbone
  Vector backbone: pUC19-U6 promoter
  Vector type: CRISPR
Growth in bacteria
  Bacterial resistance: Ampicillin, 100 μg/mL
  Growth temperature: 37°C
  Growth strain: DH5alpha
  Copy number: High Copy
Gene/Insert
  Gene/Insert name: SCN2A (alt name: NM_021007.2)
  gRNA/shRNA sequence: GCGTTGTTCAATAGCAGCAA
  Species: H. sapiens (human)
  Insert size (bp): 21
  Entrez Gene: SCN2A (a.k.a. BFIC3, BFIS3, BFNIS, DEE11, EA9, EIEE11, HBA, HBSCI, HBSCII, NAC2, Na(v)1.2, Nav1.2, SCN2A1, SCN2A2)
  Promoter: U6
  Cloning method: Restriction Enzyme; 5′ cloning site BbsI (destroyed during cloning); 3′ cloning site BbsI (destroyed during cloning)
  Sequencing primers: 5′ M13F (-21)
Terms and licenses: Academic/Nonprofit Terms; Industry Terms: Not Available to Industry
How to cite: pPN017 was a gift from Lindy Barrett (Addgene plasmid # 91663 ; http://n2t.net/addgene:91663 ; RRID:Addgene_91663)
